>Addgene plasmid #13590 | integrin alpha9 W1001A pcDNA1 neo | depositor full sequence | sequence record 7709 | Author sequence
GGCGTAATCTGCTGCTTGCAAACAAAAAAACCACCGCTACCAGCGGTGGTTTGTTTGCCGGATCAAGAGC
TACCAACTCTTTTTCCGAAGGTAACTGGCTTCAGCAGAGCGCAGATACCAAATACTGTCCTTCTAGTGTA
GCCGTAGTTAGGCCACCACTTCAAGAACTCTGTAGCACCGCCTACATACCTCGCTCTGCTAATCCTGTTA
CCAGTGGCTGCTGCCAGTGGCGATAAGTCGTGTCTTACCGGGTTGGACTCAAGACGATAGTTACCGGATA
AGGCGCAGCGGTCGGGCTGAACGGGGGGTTCGTGCACACAGCCCAGCTTGGAGCGAACGACCTACACCGA
ACTGAGATACCTACAGCGTGAGCATTGAGAAAGCGCCACGCTTCCCGAAGGGAGAAAGGCGGACAGGTAT
CCGGTAAGCGGCAGGGTCGGAACAGGAGAGCGCACGAGGGAGCTTCCAGGGGGAAACGCCTGGTATCTTT
ATAGTCCTGTCGGGTTTCGCCACCTCTGACTTGAGCGTCGATTTTTGTGATGCTCGTCAGGGGGGCGGAG
CCTATGGAAAAACGCCAGCAACGCAAGCTAGCTTCTAGCTAGAAATTGTAAACGTTAATATTTTGTTAAA
ATTCGCGTTAAATTTTTGTTAAATCAGCTCATTTTTTAACCAATAGGCCGAAATCGGCAAAATCCCTTAT
AAATCAAAAGAATAGCCCGAGATAGGGT
[37 nt withheld, positions 729-765]
AAAGAACGTGGACTCCAACGTCAAAGGGCGAAAAACCGTCTATCAGGGCGATGGCC
[115 nt withheld, positions 822-936]
G
[144 nt withheld, positions 938-1081]
ACCGTATAACGTGCTTTCCTCGTTG
[64 nt withheld, positions 1107-1170]
CTGGATTACCGCGGTCTTTCTCAACGTAACACTTTACAGCGGCGCGTCATTTGATATGATGCGCCCCGCT
TCCCGATAAGGGAGCAGGCCAGTAAAAGCATTACCCGTGGTGGGGTTCCCGAGCGGCCAAAGGGAGCAGA
CTCTAAATCTGCCGTCATCGACTTCGAAGGTTCGAATCCTTCCCCCACCACCATCACTTTCAAAAGTCCG
AAAGAATCTGCTCCCTGCTTGTGTGTTGGAGGTCGCTGAGTAGTGCGCGAGTAAAATTTAAGCTACAACA
AGGCAAGGCTTGACCGACAATTGCATGAAGAATCTGCTTAGGGTTAGGCGTTTTGCGCTGCTTCGCGATG
TACGGGCCAGATATACGCGTTGACATTGATTATTGACTAGTTATTAATAGTAATCAATTACGGGGTCATT
AGTTCATAGCCCATATATGGAGTTCCGCGTTACATAACTTACGGTAAATGGCCCGCCTGGCTGACCGCCC
AACGACCCCCGCCCATTGACGTCAATAATGACGTATGTTCCCATAGTAACGCCAATAGGGACTTTCCATT
GACGTCAATGGGTGGACTATTTACGGTAAACTGCCCACTTGGCAGTACATCAAGTGTATCATATGCCAAG
TACGCCCCCTATTGACGTCAATGACGGTAAATGGCCCGCCTGGCATTATGCCCAGTACATGACCTTATGG
GACTTTCCTACTTGGCAGTACATCTACGTATTAGTCATCGCTATTACCATGGTGATGCGGTTTTGGCAGT
ACATCAATGGGCGTGGATAGCGGTTTGACTCACGGGGATTTCCAAGTCTCCACCCCATTGACGTCAATGG
GAGTTTGTTTTGGCACCAAAATCAACGGGACTTTCCAAAATGTCGTAACAACTCCGCCCCATTGACGCAA
ATGGGCGGTAGGCGTGTACGGTGGGAGGTCTATATAAGCAGAGCTCTCTGGCTAACTAGAGAACCCACTG
CTTACTGGCTTATCGAAATTAATACGACTCACTATAGGGAGACCCAAGCTTAGAGCGGGCGCTATGGGGA
GCCGGACGCCAGAGTCCCCTCTCCATGCCGTGCAGCTGCGCTGGGGCCCCCGGCGCCGACCCCCGCTGCT
GCCGCTGCTATTGCTGCTCGTGCCGCCGCCACCGCGGGTCGGGGGCTACAACCTGGATCCGCAGCGCCCC
GTGCACTTCCAAGGCCCCGCTGACTCGTTCTTCGGCTACGCAGTTCTGGAGCATTTCCACGACAACACGC
GCTGGGTCCTTGTGGGCGCACCAAAGGCAGATTCCAAATACAGCCCTTCAGTGAAGTCTCCTGGGGCTGT
GTTTAAGTGCCGTGTTCACACCAACCCTGACCGGAGATGCACCGAACTGGACATGGCTCGAGGGAAGAAT
CGGGGCACGTCCTGCGGAAAGACCTGCCGGGAAGACCGCGATGATGAGTGGATGGGGGTGAGCCTGGCCC
GACAGCCCAAGGCTGATGGCCGTGTGTTGGCCTGTGCTCATCGCTGGAAGAACATCTACTATGAAGCCGA
CCACATCCTACCCCATGGCTTCTGCTACATCATCCCCTCCAACCTCCAGGCCAAAGGCAGGACGCTGATC
CCTTGCTATGAAGAGTATAAGAAGAAGTACGGAGAGGAACACGGCTCCTGCCAGGCTGGGATAGCGGGCT
TCTTCACCGAGGAGCTGGTGGTGATGGGTGCTCCAGGGTCATTTTATTGGGCTGGAACCATCAAAGTGCT
GAACCTTACGGACAACACCTATTTAAAACTGAACGACGAAGTGATCATGAACAGGCGGTACACCTACCTG
GGCTACGCAGTGACCGCTGGCCACTTCTCTCACCCGTCCACCATTGATGTGGTAGGAGGTGCCCCACAGG
ACAAAGGCATCGGCAAGGTTTATATTTTCAGAGCTGACCGAAGATCAGGCACCTTAATTAAGATCTTTCA
AGCATCAGGTAAAAAGATGGGCTCTTACTTCGGCTCCTCCTTGTGCGCAGTTGACCTGAATGGGGACGGC
CTCTCTGACCTGCTGGTGGGGGCCCCCATGTTTTCTGAGATCAGGGATGAGGGACAGGTCACTGTCTACA
TCAACAGAGGAAATGGAGCCCTCGAGGAGCAGCTGGCTCTGACTGGGGATGGTGCCTACAATGCCCACTT
TGGAGAGAGCATTGCCAGCCTGGACGATCTGGACAATGATGGGTTCCCAGATGTGGCCATTGGTGCACCC
AAGGAGGATGACTTCGCAGGGGCGGTCTATATCTATCATGGTGATGCCGGTGGGATAGTCCCTCAGTACT
CAATGAAACTGTCTGGGCAGAAGATAAATCCAGTGCTCCGGATGTTTGGTCAGTCCATATCGGGAGGCAT
TGATATGGATGGAAATGGCTATCCTGATGTCACTGTTGGAGCCTTCATGTCCGACAGCGTGGTTCTTCTC
AGAGCAAGGCCTGTCATTACGGTGGATGTCTCCATCTTCCTCCCGGGCTCCATCAACATCACAGCGCCTC
AGTGTCACGACGGACAGCAGCCTGTGAACTGCCTGAACGTCACCACCTGCTTCAGCTTCCATGGCAAACA
CGTTCCAGAAGAGATTGGCCTGAATTATGTTCTGATGGCTGACGTGGCCAAAAAGGAGAAGGGCCAGATG
CCCAGGGTCTACTTTGTGCTGCTGGGAGAGACCATGGGTCAGGTCACAGAGAAGCTGCAGCTGACTTACA
TGGAGGAGACGTGTCGTCACTATGTGGCCCATGTGAAGCGGAGGGTGCAGGACGTCATCAGCCCGATCGT
GTTTGAAGCAGCCTACAGCCTCAGTGAGCATGTGACTGGAGAGGAGGAGAGGGAACTGCCGCCTCTGACA
CCAGTTCTCCGCTGGAAAAAGGGACAAAAGATTGCCCAAAAGAATCAGACTGTTTTTGAAAGGAATTGCC
GTTCAGAGGACTGTGCCGCAGACCTGCAGCTTCAGGGTAAACTGCTGCTCTCCAGTATGGATGAGAAAAC
CCTGTATCTAGCTTTGGGGGCTGTGAAGAACATCTCCCTAAACATCTCTATCTCCAACCTCGGAGATGAT
GCCTATGATGCCAACGTGTCCTTCAATGTTTCCCGGGAGCTCTTCTTCATCAACATGTGGCAGAAGGAGG
AGATGGGCATCTCCTGTGAGCTGCTGGAATCGGACTTCCTCAAATGCAGCGTGGGATTTCCTTTCATGAG
GTCAAAGTCAAAGTATGAATTCAGCGTGATCTTTGATACAAGCCACCTGTCTGGGGAAGAGGAAGTTCTC
AGCTTCATTGTTACTGCTCAGAGTGGCAACACGGAGCGCTCTGAATCCCTGCATGACAACACCCTCGTGC
TGATGGTGCCACTGATGCACGAGGTGGACACGTCCATCACCGGAATCATGTCTCCAACCTCCTTTGTATA
TGGCGAGTCCGTGGACGCAGCCAACTTCATTCAGCTGGATGACCTGGAGTGTCACTTTCAGCCCATCAAT
ATCACCCTTCAGGTCTACAACACTGGCCCAAGCACCCTTCCAGGGTCATCTGTCAGCATCTCTTTCCCTA
ATCGACTCTCATCTGGTGGTGCAGAGATGTTTCATGTCCAGGAAATGGTGGTGGGCCAAGAGAAGGGAAA
CTGCTCTTTCCAGAAAAACCCAACTCCCTGCATCATCCCTCAAGAACAAGAAAATATCTTCCACACAATA
TTTGCTTTTTTCACAAAGTCTGGAAGAAAAGTCTTGGACTGTGAAAAACCAGGAATTTCTTGCCTAACAG
CACACTGTAACTTTAGTGCTCTTGCTAAAGAAGAAAGTCGTACTATAGACATTTACATGCTGCTGAACAC
AGAAATACTGAAAAAGGACAGTTCGTCTGTCATCCAGTTCATGTCCCGCGCCAAGGTGAAGGTGGATCCT
GCCCTAAGGGTGGTGGAAATAGCTCATGGGAACCCAGAAGAGGTGACGGTGGTCTTCGAGGCCCTGCACA
ATCTGGAGCCCCGTGGCTACGTCGTGGGGTGGATCATCGCCATCAGTTTGTTGGTGGGAATCCTCATCTT
CCTGCTGCTGGCCGTGCTGCTCTGGAAGATGGGCTTCTTTCGCCGAAGGTACAAAGAAATTATCGAAGCT
GAGAAGAACCGGAAAGAGAATGAAGACAGTTGGGACGCGGTCCAGAAAAACCAGTGAGCTGCCACACCAG
TCACATGACCTGATCCACTAGTTCTAGAGCGGCCGCCTCGAGCATGCATCTAGAGGGCCCTATTCTATAG
TGTCACCTAAATGCTAGAGGATCTTTGTGAAGGAACCTTACTTCTGTGGTGTGACATAATTGGACAAACT
ACCTACAGAGATTTAAAGCTCTAAGGTAAATATAAAATTTTTAAGTGTATAATGTGTTAAACTACTGATT
CTAATTGTTTGTGTATTTTAGATTCCAACCTATGGAACTGATGAATGGGAGCAGTGGTGGAATGCCTTTA
ATGAGGAAAACCTGTTTTGCTCAGAAGAAATGCCATCTAGTGATGATGAGGCTACTGCTGACTCTCAACA
TTCTACTCCTCCAAAAAAGAAGAGAAAGGTAGAAGACCCCAAGGACTTTCCTTCAGAATTGCTAAGTTTT
TTGAGTCATGCTGTGTTTAGTAATAGAACTCTTGCTTGCTTTGCTATTTACACCACAAAGGAAAAAGCTG
CACTGCTATACAAGAAAATTATGGAAAAATATTTGATGTATAGTGCCTTGACTAGAGATCATAATCAGCC
ATACCACATTTGTAGAGGTTTTACTTGCTTTAAAAAACCTCCCACACCTCCCCCTGAACCTGAAACATAA
AATGAATGCAATTGTTGTTGTTAACTTGTTTATTGCAGCTTATAATGGTTACAAATAAAGCAATAGCATC
ACAAATTTCACAAATAAAGCATTTTTTTCACTGCATTCTAGTTGTGGTTTGTCCAAACTCATCAATGTAT
CTTATCATGTCTGGATCTCCCGATCCCCTATGGTGCACTCTCAGTACAATCTGCTCTGATGCCGCATAGT
TAAGCCAGTATCTGCTCCCTGCTTGTGTGTTGGAGGTCGCTGAGTAGTGCGCGAGCAAAATTTAAGCTAC
AACAAGGCAAGGCTTGACCGACAATTGCATGAAGAATCTGCTTAGGGTTAGGCGTTTTGCGCTGCTTCGC
GATGTACGGGCCAGATATACGCGTATCTGAGGGGACTAGGGTGTGTTTAGGCGAAAAGCGGGGCTTCGGT
TGTACGCGGTTAGGAGTCCCCTCAGGATATAGTAGTTTCGCTTTTGCATAGGGAGGGGGAAATGTAGTCT
TATGCAATACACTTGTAGTCTTGCAACATGGTAACGATGAGTTAGCAACATGCCTTACAAGGAGAGAAAA
AGCACCGTGCATGCCGATTGGTGGAAGTAAGGTGGTACGATCGTGCCTTATTAGGAAGGCAACAGACAGG
TCTGACATGGATTGGACGAACCACTGAATTCCGCATTGCAGAGATAATTGTATTTAAGTGCCTAGCTCGA
TACAATAAACGCCATTTGACCATTCACCACATTGGTGTGCACCTCCTAAGCTAGCTTTGCCGCAAGCACT
CAGGGCGCAAGGGCTGCTAAAGGAAGCGGAACACGTAGAAAGCCAGTCCGCAGAAACGGTGCTGACCCCG
GATGAATGTCAGCTACTGGGCTATCTGGACAAGGGAAAACGCAAGCGCAAAGAGAAAGCAGGTAGCTTGC
AGTGGGCTTACATGGCGATAGCTAGACTGGGCGGTTTTATGGACAGCAAGCGAACCGGAATTGCCAGCTG
GGGCGCCCTCTGGTAAGGTTGGGAAGCCCTGCAAAGTAAACTGGATGGCTTTCTTGCCGCCAAGGATCTG
ATGGCGCAGGGGATCAAGATCTGATCAAGAGACAGGATGAGGATCGTTTCGCATGATTGAACAAGATGGA
TTGCACGCAGGTTCTCCGGCCGCTTGGGTGGAGAGGCTATTCGGCTATGACTGGGCACAACAGACAATCG
GCTGCTCTGATGCCGCCGTGTTCCGGCTGTCAGCGCAGGGGCGCCCGGTTCTTTTTGTCAAGACCGACCT
GTCCGGTGCCCTGAATGAACTGCAGGACGAGGCAGCGCGGCTATCGTGGCTGGCCACGACGGGCGTTCCT
TGCGCAGCTGTGCTCGACGTTGTCACTGAAGCGGGAAGGGACTGGCTGCTATTGGGCGAAGTGCCGGGGC
AGGATCTCCTGTCATCTCACCTTGCTCCTGCCGAGAAAGTATCCATCATGGCTGATGCAATGCGGCGGCT
GCATACGCTTGATCCGGCTACCTGCCCATTCGACCACCAAGCGAAACATCGCATCGAGCGAGCACGTACT
CGGATGGAAGCCGGTCTTGTCGATCAGGATGATCTGGACGAAGAGCATCAGGGGCTCGCGCCAGCCGAAC
TGTTCGCCAGGCTCAAGGCGCGCATGCCCGACGGCGAGGATCTCGTCGTGACCCATGGCGATGCCTGCTT
GCCGAATATCATGGTGGAAAATGGCCGCTTTTCTGGATTCATCGACTGTGGCCGGCTGGGTGTGGCGGAC
CGCTATCAGGACATAGCGTTGGCTACCCGTGATATTGCTGAAGAGCTTGGCGGCGAATGGGCTGACCGCT
TCCTCGTGCTTTACGGTATCGCCGCTCCCGATTCGCAGCGCATCGCCTTCTATCGCCTTCTTGACGAGTT
CTTCTGAGCGGGACTCTGGGGTTCGAAATGACCGACCAAGCGACGCCCAACCTGCCATCACGAGATTTCG
ATTCCACCGCCGCCTTCTATGAAAGGTTGGGCTTCGGAATCGTTTTCCGGGACGCCGGCTGGATGATCCT
CCAGCGCGGGGATCTCATGCTGGAGTTCTTCGCCCACCCCGGGCTCGATCCCCTCGCGAGTTGGTTCAGC
TGCTGCCTGAGGCTGGACGACCTCGCGGAGTTCTACCGGCAGTGCAAATCCGTCGGCATCCAGGAAACCA
GCAGCGGCTATCCGCGCATCCATGCCCCCGAACTGCAGGAGTGGGGAGGCACGATGGCCGCTTTGGTCCC
GGATCTTTGTGAAGGAACCTTACTTCTGTGGTGTGACATAATTGGACAAACTACCTACAGAGATTTAAAG
CTCTAAGGTAAATATAAAATTTTTAAGTGTATAATGTGTTAAACTACTGATTCTAATTGTTTGTGTATTT
TAGATTCCAACCTATGGAACTGATGAATGGGAGCAGTGGTGGAATGCCTTTAATGAGGAAAACCTGTTTT
GCTCAGAAGAAATGCCATCTAGTGATGATGAGGCTACTGCTGACTCTCAACATTCTACTCCTCCAAAAAA
GAAGAGAAAGGTAGAAGACCCCAAGGACTTTCCTTCAGAATTGCTAAGTTTTTTGAGTCATGCTGTGTTT
AGTAATAGAACTCTTGCTTGCTTTGCTATTTACACCACAAAGGAAAAAGCTGCACTGCTATACAAGAAAA
TTATGGAAAAATATTCTGTAACCTTTATAAGTAGGCATAACAGTTATAATCATAACATACTGTTTTTTCT
TACTCCACACAGGCATAGAGTGTCTGCTATTAATAACTATGCTCAAAAATTGTGTACCTTTAGCTTTTTA
ATTTGTAAAGGGGTTAATAAGGAATATTTGATGTATAGTGCCTTGACTAGAGATCATAATCAGCCATACC
ACATTTGTAGAGGTTTTACTTGCTTTAAAAAACCTCCCACACCTCCCCCTGAACCTGAAACATAAAATGA
ATGCAATTGTTGTTGTTAACTTGTTTATTGCAGCTTATAATGGTTACAAATAAAGCAATAGCATCACAAA
TTTCACAAATAAAGCATTTTTTTCACTGCATTCTAGTTGTGGTTTGTCCAAACTCATCAATGTATCTTAT
CATGTCTGGATCGATCCCGCCATGGTATCAACGCCATATTTCTATTTACAGTAGGGACCTCTTCGTTGTG
TAGGTACCGCTGTATTCCTAGGGAAATAGTAGAGGCACCTTGAACTGTCTGCATCAGCCATATAGCCCCC
GCTGTTCGACTTACAAACACAGGCACAGTACTGACAAACCCATACACCTCCTCTGAAATACCCATAGTTG
CTAGGGCTGTCTCCGAACTCATTACACCCTCCAAAGTCAGAGCTGTAATTTCGCCATCAAGGGCAGCGAG
GGCTTCTCCAGATAAAATAGCTTCTGCCGAGAGTCCCGTAAGGGTAGACACTTCAGCTAATCCCTCGATG
AGGTCTACTAGAATAGTCAGTGCGGCTCCCATTTTGAAAATTCACTTACTTGATCAGCTTCAGAAGATGG
CGGAGGGCCTCCAACACAGTAATTTTCCTCCCGACTCTTAAAATAGAAAATGTCAAGTCAGTTAAGCAGG
AAGTGGACTAACTGACGCAGCTGGCCGTGCGACATCCTCTTTTAATTAGTTGCTAGGCAACGCCCTCCAG
AGGGCGTGTGGTTTTGCAAGAGGAAGCAAAAGCCTCTCCACCCAGGCCTAGAATGTTTCCACCCAATCAT
TACTATGACAACAGCTGTTTTTTTTAGTATTAAGCAGAGGCCGGGGACCCCTGGGCCCGCTTACTCTGGA
GAAAAAGAAGAGAGGCATTGTAGAGGCTTCCAGAGGCAACTTGTCAAAACAGGACTGCTTCTATTTCTGT
CACACTGTCTGGCCCTGTCACAAGGTCCAGCACCTCCATACCCCCTTTAATAAGCAGTTTGGGAACGGGT
GCGGGTCTTACTCCGCCCATCCCGCCCCTAACTCCGCCCAGTTCCGCCCATTCTCCGCCCCATGGCTGAC
TAATTTTTTTTATTTATGCAGAGGCCGAGGCCGCCTCGGCCTCTGAGCTATTCCAGAAGTAGTGAGGAGG
CTTTTTTGGAGGCCTAGGCTTTTGCAAAAAGCTAATTC
Features (pLannotate 1.2.2; 30 found; start..end, strand, type, name):
      2..570     +  rep_origin     ori: high-copy-number ColE1/pMB1/pBR322/pUC origin of replication
    603..1061    -  rep_origin     f1 ori (sequence partly withheld): f1 bacteriophage origin of replication; arrow indicates direction of (+) strand synthesis
   1049..1170    -  CDS            M13 gene IV (fragment) (sequence partly withheld): pIV; IV; phage assembly
   1204..1383    +  tRNA           supF: E. coli amber-suppressor tyrosine tRNA
   1542..1921    +  enhancer       CMV enhancer: human cytomegalovirus immediate early enhancer
   1922..2125    +  promoter       CMV promoter: human cytomegalovirus (CMV) immediate early promoter
   2121..2154    +  LTR            5' LTR (truncated) (fragment): truncated 5' long terminal repeat (LTR) from HIV-1
   2170..2188    +  promoter       T7 promoter: promoter for bacteriophage T7 RNA polymerase
   2331..5354    +  CDS            ITGA9: ITA9_HUMAN - Experimental evidence at protein level: Swiss-Prot protein existence level 1. Integrin alpha-9/beta-1 (ITGA9:ITGB1) is a receptor for VCAM1, cytotactin and osteopontin. It recognizes the sequence A-E-I-D- G-I-E-L in cytotactin. From Homo sapiens (Human).
   5382..5407    -  misc_feature   MCS (fragment): pBluescript multiple cloning site
   5434..5452    -  promoter       SP6 promoter: promoter for bacteriophage SP6 RNA polymerase
   5460..5534    +  CDS            small t antigen (fragment): SV40 (simian virus 40) small t antigen
   5536..5601    +  intron         small t intron: SV40 (simian virus 40) small t antigen intron
   5731..5751    +  CDS            SV40 NLS: nuclear localization signal of SV40 (simian virus 40) large T antigen
   5758..5892    +  CDS            LT_POVHA (fragment): Protein inferred from homology: Swiss-Prot protein existence level 3. Isoform large T antigen is a key early protein essential for both driving viral replication and inducing cellular transformation. Plays a role in viral genome replication by driving entry of quiescent cells into the cell cycle and by autoregulating the synthesis of viral early mRNA. Displays highly oncogenic activities by corrupting the host cellular checkpoint mechanisms that guard cell division and the transcription, replication, and repair of DNA. Participates in the modulation of cellular gene expression preceeding viral
   5917..6000    +  CDS            large T antigen (fragment): large T antigen from SV40 (simian virus 40)
   6023..6157    +  polyA_signal   SV40 poly(A) signal: SV40 polyadenylation signal
   6169..6221    -  misc_feature   bom (fragment): basis of mobility region from pBR322
   6352..6445    +  ncRNA          Retro dr1: Accession: RF00214 - Retrovirus direct repeat 1 (dr1)
   6481..6743    +  promoter       RSV promoter: Rous sarcoma virus enhancer/promoter
   6757..7071    +  CDS            tnpA (fragment): TN5P_ECOLX - Also known as tnp. Experimental evidence at protein level: Swiss-Prot protein existence level 1. Mediates transposition of transposon Tn5 by a 'cut and paste' mechanism. First, the monomeric transposase binds the 19 bp inverted DNA repeats flanking the transposon. Then, dimerization of the DNA- bound transposase creates a synaptic DNA complex. After nicking of the first DNA strand, excision of the transposon proceeds through a series of intermediates. The transposase then mediates the insertion of the transposon at a new site by strand transfer. The activity of the wild- type tran
   7103..7894    +  CDS            neo: KKA2_KLEPN - Also known as kan, nptII. Experimental evidence at protein level: Swiss-Prot protein existence level 1. Resistance to kanamycin, neomycin, paromomycin, ribostamycin, butirosin and gentamicin B. From Klebsiella pneumoniae.
   7918..8265    +  CDS            ble (fragment): BLE_KLEPN - Experimental evidence at protein level: Swiss-Prot protein existence level 1. Binding protein with a strong affinity to the bleomycin family of antibiotics. Binds to CL990; an antimitotic-antibiotic compound. From Klebsiella pneumoniae.
   8318..8383    +  intron         small t intron: SV40 (simian virus 40) small t antigen intron
   8513..8533    +  CDS            SV40 NLS: nuclear localization signal of SV40 (simian virus 40) large T antigen
   8852..8935    +  CDS            large T antigen (fragment): large T antigen from SV40 (simian virus 40)
   8958..9092    +  polyA_signal   SV40 poly(A) signal: SV40 polyadenylation signal
   9094..9462    -  CDS            VP2_POVMA (fragment): Experimental evidence at protein level: Swiss-Prot protein existence level 1. [Isoform VP3]: structural protein that resides within the core of the capsid surrounded by 72 VP1 pentamers. Following virus endocytosis and trafficking to the endoplasmic reticulum, VP2 and VP3 form oligomers and integrate into the endoplasmic reticulum membrane. Heterooligomer VP2-VP3 may create a viroporin for transporting the viral genome across the endoplasmic reticulum membrane to the cytoplasm. Nuclear entry of the viral DNA involves the selective exposure and importin recognition of VP2 or Vp3 nuclear localiz
   9830..9928    -  CDS            VP1_POVMP (fragment): Experimental evidence at protein level: Swiss-Prot protein existence level 1. Forms an icosahedral capsid with a T=7 symmetry and a 40 nm diameter. The capsid is composed of 72 pentamers linked to each other by disulfide bonds and associated with VP2 or VP3 proteins. Interacts with terminal alpha(2,3)-linked sialic acids on the cell surface to provide virion attachment to target cell. This attachment induces virion internalization predominantly through caveolin-mediated endocytosis. Once attached, the virion is internalized by caveolin- mediated endocytosis and traffics to the endoplasmic reti
   9939..10074   +  rep_origin     SV40 ori: SV40 origin of replication
