[The description below was written by a language model from this plasmid's Addgene catalogue record and pLannotate feature annotations shown in this document.]
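Description:
Integrin alpha9 W1001A pcDNA1 neo is a mammalian expression plasmid built on the Invitrogen pcDNAI neo backbone (about 7 kb) carrying a roughly 3.2 kb human ITGA9 cDNA, cloned between HindIII and NotI sites that both remain intact. The full depositor sequence is about 10.1 kb. The insert encodes the integrin alpha9 subunit with a tryptophan-to-alanine substitution at residue 1001, introduced by site-directed mutagenesis. Expression is driven by the CMV immediate-early enhancer and promoter, and the transcript is processed through a downstream SV40 small t intron and SV40 polyadenylation signal. T7 and SP6 promoters flank the insert and serve as sequencing primer sites. No epitope tag or reporter is annotated.

The plasmid has no conventional ampicillin resistance gene. It carries the supF amber-suppressor tRNA, so it is propagated in a host such as TOP10/P3. There, supF presumably suppresses amber mutations in the ampicillin and tetracycline resistance genes of the P3 episome, which accounts for the dual drug selection listed. A ColE1/pUC-type origin supports replication in bacteria, and an f1 origin allows single-stranded DNA production. For mammalian cells, a separate cassette places the Tn5-derived neo gene under an RSV promoter with its own SV40 intron and poly(A) signal, allowing G418 selection of stable transfectants. An SV40 origin is also present, along with adjacent polyomavirus-derived fragments; this origin can support episomal replication in cells that supply large T antigen.

The associated publication concerns how the alpha9 cytoplasmic domain uses the adaptor paxillin to inhibit cell spreading while promoting migration independently of paxillin. This suggests the construct serves as a point mutant for dissecting those functions, though the record does not state the mutation's specific effect.
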