Addgene plasmid #13590: integrin alpha9 W1001A pcDNA1 neo
Depositing lab: Dean Sheppard. Depositing organization: University of California, San Francisco (UCSF). Publication: The cytoplasmic domain of the integrin alpha9 subunit requires the adaptor protein paxillin to inhibit cell spreading but promotes cell migration in a paxillin-independent manner. Young BA, Taooka Y, Liu S, Askins KJ, Yokosaki Y, Thomas SM, Sheppard D. Mol Biol Cell. 2001 Oct . 12(10):3214-25. 10.1091/mbc.12.10.3214 PubMed 11598204.
Backbone
  Vector backbone: pcDNAI neo
  Backbone manufacturer: Invitrogen
  Backbone size w/o insert (bp): 7000
  Vector type: Mammalian Expression
  Selectable markers: Neomycin (select with G418)
Growth in bacteria
  Bacterial resistance: Ampicillin and Tetracycline, 100 & 10 μg/mL
  Growth temperature: 37°C
  Growth strain: Top10/P3
  Growth instructions: Plasmid contains SupF. Grow in TOP10/P3 cells.
  Copy number: Unknown
Gene/Insert
  Gene/Insert name: integrin alpha 9 W1001A (alt name: ITGA9)
  Species: H. sapiens (human)
  Insert size (bp): 3200
  Mutation: W1001A
  GenBank ID: NM_002207
  Entrez Gene: ITGA9 (a.k.a. ALPHA-RLC, ITGA4L, RLC)
  Cloning method: Restriction Enzyme; 5′ cloning site HindIII (not destroyed); 3′ cloning site NotI (not destroyed)
  Sequencing primers: 5′ T7; 3′ SP6
Terms and licenses: Academic/Nonprofit Terms; Industry Terms: Not Available to Industry
Depositor comments: See article for sequences of the primers used for site-directed mutagenesis.
How to cite: integrin alpha9 W1001A pcDNA1 neo was a gift from Dean Sheppard (Addgene plasmid # 13590)
