>Addgene plasmid #13590 | integrin alpha9 W1001A pcDNA1 neo | addgene partial sequence | sequence record 77806 | Sp6 5'-ATTTAGGTGACACTATAG-3'
GCATGCTCGAGCGGCCGCTCTAGAACTAGTGGATCAGGTCATGTGACTGGTGTGGCAGCTCACTGGTTTT
TCTGGACCGCGTCCCACTGTCTTCATTCTCTTTCCGGTTCTTCTCAGCTTCGATAATTTCTTTGTACCTT
CGGCGAAAGAAGCCCATCTTCCAGAGCAGCACGGCCAGCAGCAGGAAGATGAGGATTCCCACCAACAAAC
TGATGGCGATGATCCACCCCACGACGTAGCCACGGGGCTCCAGATTGTGCAGGGCCTCGAAGACCACCGT
CACCTCTTCTGGGTTCCCATGAGCTATTTCCACCACCCTTAGGGCAGGATCCACCTTCACCTTGGCGCGG
GACATGAACTGGATGACAGACGAACTGTCCTTTTTCAGTATTTCTGTGTTCAGCAGCATGTAAATGTCTA
TAGTACGACTTTCTTCTTTAGCAAGAGCACTAAAGTTACAGTGTGCTGTTAGGCAAGAAATTCCTGGTTT
TTCACAGTCCAAGACTTTTCTTCCAGACTTTGTGAAAAAAGCAAATATTGTGTGGAAGATATTTTCTTGT
TCTTGAGGGATGATGCAGGGAGTTGGGTTTTTCTGGAAAGAGCAGTTTCCCTTCTCTTGGCCCACCACCA
TTTCCTGGACATGAAACATCTCTGCACCACCAGATGAGAGTCGATTAGGGAAAGAGATGCTGACAGATGA
CCCTGGAAGGGTGCTTGGGCCAGTGTTGTAGACCTGAAGGGTGATATTGATGGGCTGAAAGTGACACTCC
AGGTCATCCAGCTGAATGAAGTTGGCTGCGTCCACGGACTCGCCATATACAAAGGAGGTTGGAGACATGA
TTCCGGTGATGGACGTGTCCACCTCGTGCATCAGTGGCACCATCAGCACGAGGGTGTTGTCATGCAGGGA
TTCAGAGCGCTCCGTGTTGCCACTCTGAGCAGTAACAATGAAGCTGAGAACTTCCTCTTCCCCAGACAGG
TGGCTTGTATCAAAGAT
